Addgene plasmid #239972: P021-mPB-ENGRAM-All-in-one-PGK-BFP-P2A-Blast
Purpose: (Empty Backbone) Updated ENGRAM plasmid that is ready for both 5' and 3'-FT ENGRAM cloning
Depositing lab: Jay Shendure. Depositing organization: University of Washington. Publication: Symbolic recording of signalling and cis-regulatory element activity to DNA. Chen W, Choi J, Li X, Nathans JF, Martin B, Yang W, Hamazaki N, Qiu C, Lalanne JB, Regalado S, Kim H, Agarwal V, Nichols E, Leith A, Lee C, Shendure J. Nature. 2024 Aug;632(8027):1073-1081. doi: 10.1038/s41586-024-07706-4. Epub 2024 Jul 17. PubMed 39020177.
Backbone
  Vector backbone: PiggyBac
  Backbone size (bp): 7500
  Modifications to backbone: Mutate BsaI sites in the backbone
  Vector type: Mammalian Expression, CRISPR, Synthetic Biology
  Selectable markers: Blasticidin ; BFP
Growth in bacteria
  Bacterial resistance: Ampicillin, 100 μg/mL
  Growth temperature: 30°C
  Growth strain: NEB Stable
  Copy number: High Copy
Gene/Insert
  Cloning method: Golden Gate
Terms and licenses: Academic/Nonprofit Terms; Industry Terms: Not Available to Industry
How to cite: P021-mPB-ENGRAM-All-in-one-PGK-BFP-P2A-Blast was a gift from Jay Shendure (Addgene plasmid # 239972 ; http://n2t.net/addgene:239972 ; RRID:Addgene_239972)
