[The description below was written by a language model from this plasmid's Addgene catalogue record and pLannotate feature annotations shown in this document.]
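Description:
P021-mPB-ENGRAM-All-in-one-PGK-BFP-P2A-Blast is an empty PiggyBac transposon backbone for mammalian cells, deposited as an updated recipient for building ENGRAM recorder constructs. It is described as ready for both the 5' and 3' "FT" ENGRAM configurations. Inserts go in by Golden Gate assembly, and the backbone's own BsaI sites were mutated for this purpose. In E. coli it is maintained through a high-copy ColE1/pUC-type origin with ampicillin resistance (AmpR under its bla promoter). An f1 origin and remnants of a lac promoter/operator, lacZα and lacI are also present as backbone carry-over. The sequenced record is about 7.8 kb.

The annotated mammalian payload has two parts. The first is a coding sequence for Cas6f/Csy4, the Pseudomonas aeruginosa CRISPR endoribonuclease that cleaves pre-crRNA at a defined hairpin, followed by a bGH polyadenylation signal. No promoter is annotated upstream of it. The role of Csy4 here is not spelled out, although such an enzyme is commonly used to excise guide RNAs from longer Pol II transcripts. The second part is a constitutive selection cassette in which the human PGK promoter drives mTagBFP2 joined through a P2A peptide (per the name) to blasticidin S deaminase. It ends in a short WPRE fragment and an SV40 poly(A) signal. Integrants can therefore be tracked by blue fluorescence and selected with blasticidin.

The PiggyBac terminal repeats and the Golden Gate cloning site are not annotated. The "lambda portal protein B" fragments and the G-CSF SLDE hit are automated similarity matches of uncertain significance. As an empty backbone, it carries no recorder element or cis-regulatory insert.
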