Features (pLannotate 1.2.2; 19 found; start..end, strand, type, name):
    568..1128    +  CDS            cas6f: CAS6_PSEAB - Also known as csy4. Experimental evidence at protein level: Swiss-Prot protein existence level 1. CRISPR (clustered regularly interspaced short palindromic repeat) is an adaptive immune system that provides protection against mobile genetic elements (viruses, transposable elements and conjugative plasmids). CRISPR clusters contain sequences complementary to antecedent mobile elements and target invading nucleic acids. CRISPR clusters are transcribed and processed into CRISPR RNA (crRNA). Processes pre-crRNA into individual crRNA units. Absolutely required for crRNA production or s
   1364..1588    +  polyA_signal   bGH poly(A) signal: bovine growth hormone polyadenylation signal
   1642..2152    +  promoter       hPGK promoter: human phosphoglycerate kinase 1 promoter
   2169..2879    +  CDS            mTagBFP2: mTagBFP2 is a basic (constitutively fluorescent) blue fluorescent protein published in 2011, derived from Entacmaea quadricolor. It is reported to be a very rapidly-maturing monomer with very low acid sensitivity.
   2946..3344    +  CDS            BSD: blasticidin S deaminase; Aspergillus terreus BSD; confers resistance to blasticidin
   3352..3458    +  misc_feature   WPRE (fragment): woodchuck hepatitis virus posttranscriptional regulatory element
   3467..3588    +  polyA_signal   SV40 poly(A) signal: SV40 polyadenylation signal
   3606..3698    +  ncRNA          G-CSF SLDE: Accession: RF00183 - G-CSF factor stem-loop destabilising element (SLDE)
   4395..4862    +  CDS            B (fragment): PORTL_LAMBD - Experimental evidence at protein level: Swiss-Prot protein existence level 1. Forms the portal vertex of the capsid (PubMed:6228056, PubMed:6232391). This portal plays critical roles in head assembly, genome packaging, neck/tail attachment, and genome ejection (Probable). The portal protein multimerizes as a single ring-shaped homododecamer arranged around a central channel (PubMed:6232391). Binds to the terminase subunits to form the packaging machine (PubMed:7799432). From Escherichia phage lambda (Bacteriophage lambda).
   4900..4916    -  protein_bind   lac operator: The lac repressor binds to the lac operator to inhibit transcription in E. coli. This inhibition can be relieved by adding lactose or isopropyl-β-D-thiogalactopyranoside (IPTG). lac repressor encoded by lacI
   4924..4954    -  promoter       lac promoter: promoter for the E. coli lac operon
   4969..4990    -  protein_bind   CAP binding site: CAP binding activates transcription in the presence of cAMP. E. coli catabolite activator protein
   5003..5095    -  CDS            lacI (fragment): lac repressor; lacI; The lac repressor binds to the lac operator to inhibit transcription in E. coli. This inhibition can be relieved by adding lactose or isopropyl-β-D-thiogalactopyranoside (IPTG).
   5278..5866    -  rep_origin     ori: high-copy-number ColE1/pMB1/pBR322/pUC origin of replication
   6037..6897    -  CDS            AmpR: β-lactamase; bla; confers resistance to ampicillin, carbenicillin, and related antibiotics
   6898..7002    -  promoter       AmpR promoter: bla
   7055..7483    -  rep_origin     f1 ori (sequence partly withheld): f1 bacteriophage origin of replication; arrow indicates direction of (+) strand synthesis
   7488..7643    -  CDS            lacZα (fragment): LacZα fragment of β-galactosidase; lacZ fragment
   7645..7764    +  CDS            B (fragment): PORTL_LAMBD - Experimental evidence at protein level: Swiss-Prot protein existence level 1. Forms the portal vertex of the capsid (PubMed:6228056, PubMed:6232391). This portal plays critical roles in head assembly, genome packaging, neck/tail attachment, and genome ejection (Probable). The portal protein multimerizes as a single ring-shaped homododecamer arranged around a central channel (PubMed:6232391). Binds to the terminase subunits to form the packaging machine (PubMed:7799432). From Escherichia phage lambda (Bacteriophage lambda).
>Addgene plasmid #239972 | P021-mPB-ENGRAM-All-in-one-PGK-BFP-P2A-Blast | addgene full sequence | sequence record 477255 | Addgene NGS Result
TTAACCCTAGAAAGATAATCATATTGTGACGTACGTTAAAGATAATCATGTGTAAAATTGACGCATGTGT
TTTATCGGTCTGTATATCGAGGTTTATTTATTAATTTGAATAGATATTAAGTTTTATTATATTTACACTT
ACATACTAATAATAAATTCAACAAACAATTTATTTATGTTTATTTATTTATTAAAAAAAACAAAAACTCA
AAATTTCTTCTATAAAGTAACAAAACTTTTATGAGGGACAGCCCCCCCCCAAAGCCCCCAGGGATGTAAT
TACGTCCCTCCCCCGCTAGGGGGCAGCAGCGAGCCGCCCGGGGCTCCGCTCCGGTCCGGCGCTCCCCCCG
CATCCCCGAGCCGGCAGCGTGCGGGGACAGCCCGGGCACGGGGAAGGTGGCACGGGATCGCTTTCCTCTG
AACGCTTCTCGCTGCTCTTTGAGCCTGCAGACACCTGGGGGGATACGGGGAAAAACCGGTGAGGGCGTCG
CAGGACAGCTGGATCCCACGAACTGAGACCATTAAATGACAGCATGGGTCTCAACTGCCGTATAGGCAGC
CGCCACCATGGACCACTACCTCGACATTCGCTTGCGACCGGACCCGGAATTTCCCCCGGCGCAACTCATG
AGCGTGCTCTTCGGCAAGCTCCACCAGGCCCTGGTGGCACAGGGCGGGGACAGGATCGGCGTGAGCTTCC
CCGACCTCGACGAAAGCCGCTCCCGGCTGGGCGAGCGCCTGCGCATTCATGCCTCGGCGGACGACCTTCG
TGCCCTGCTCGCCCGGCCCTGGCTGGAAGGGTTGCGGGACCATCTGCAATTCGGAGAACCGGCAGTCGTG
CCTCACCCCACACCGTACCGTCAGGTCAGTCGGGTTCAGGCGAAAAGCAATCCGGAACGCCTGCGGCGGC
GGCTCATGCGCCGGCACGATCTGAGTGAGGAGGAGGCTCGGAAACGCATTCCCGATACGGTCGCGAGAGC
CTTGGACCTGCCCTTCGTCACGCTACGCAGCCAGAGCACCGGACAGCACTTCCGTCTGTTCATCCGCCAC
GGGCCGTTGCAGGTGACGGCAGAGGAAGGAGGATTCACCTGTTACGGGTTGAGCAAAGGAGGTTTCGTTC
CCTGGTTCGGGTCCCCCAAGAAGAAGAGGAAAGTCTAATCAGTAGGGTTGTAAAGGTTTTTCTTTTCCTG
AGAAAACAACCTTTTGTTTTCTCAGGTTTTGCTTTTTGGCCTTTCCCTAGCTTTAAAAAAAAAAAAGCAA
AACTCACCGAGGCAGTTCGTATCGGTCTGCGAACACTGCCGTATAGGCAGCACGTCTTCATTAAATGACA
GCTGGAAGACATAGTCCGAAACCCGATCCTCGACTGTGCCTTCTAGTTGCCAGCCATCTGTTGTTTGCCC
CTCCCCCGTGCCTTCCTTGACCCTGGAAGGTGCCACTCCCACTGTCCTTTCCTAATAAAATGAGAAAATT
GCATCGCATTGTCTGAGTAGGTGTCATTCTATTCTGGGGGGTGGGGTGGGGCAGGACAGCAAGGGGGAGG
ATTGGGAACACAATAGCAGGCATGCTGGGGATGCGGTGGGCTCTATGGGGATCGCTTTCCTCTGAACGCT
TCTCGCTGCTCTTTGAGCCATGGCAGACACCGGGGTTGGGGTTGCGCCTTTTCCAAGGCAGCCCTGGGTT
TGCGCAGGGACGCGGCTGCTCTGGGCGTGGTTCCGGGAAACGCAGCGGCGCCGACCCTGGGTCACGCACA
TTCTTCACGTCCGTTCGCAGCGTCACCCGGATCTTCGCCGCTACCCTTGTGGGCCCCCCGGCGACGCTTC
CTGCTCCGCCCCTAAGTCGGGAAGGTTCCTTGCGGTTCGCGGCGTGCCGGACGTGACAAACGGAAGCCGC
ACCTCTCACTAGTACCCTCGCAGACGGACAGCGCCAGGGAGCAATGGCAGCGCGCCGACCGCGATGGGCT
GTGGCCAATAGCGGCTGCTCAGCAGGGCGCGCCGAGAGCAGCGGCCGGGAAGGGGCGGTGCGGGAGGCGG
GGTGTGGGGCGGTAGTGTGGGCCCTGTTCCTGCCCGCGCGGTGTTCCGCATTCTGCAAGCCTCCGGAGCG
CACGTCGGCAGTCGGCTCCCTCGTTGACCGAATCACCGACCTCTCTCCCCAGGCTAGCCACCGCCACCAT
GGTTTCCAAGGGCGAAGAACTGATCAAAGAAAACATGCACATGAAGCTCTACATGGAAGGCACCGTGGAC
AACCACCACTTCAAGTGTACCAGCGAAGGCGAGGGCAAGCCTTACGAGGGCACCCAGACCATGAGAATCA
AGGTGGTGGAAGGCGGCCCTCTGCCTTTCGCCTTTGATATCCTGGCCACCAGCTTTCTGTACGGCAGCAA
GACCTTCATCAATCACACCCAGGGCATCCCCGATTTCTTCAAGCAGAGCTTCCCCGAGGGCTTCACCTGG
GAGAGAGTGACCACATACGAGGATGGCGGCGTGCTGACAGCCACACAGGATACAAGCCTCCAGGACGGCT
GCCTGATCTACAACGTGAAGATCCGGGGCGTGAACTTCACCAGCAACGGCCCCGTGATGCAGAAGAAAAC
CCTTGGCTGGGAAGCCTTCACCGAGACACTGTATCCTGCCGATGGCGGCCTGGAAGGCAGAAACGATATG
GCCCTGAAGCTCGTCGGCGGCTCTCACCTGATTGCCAATGCCAAGACCACCTACAGAAGCAAGAAGCCCG
CCAAGAACCTGAAGATGCCCGGCGTGTACTACGTGGACTACCGGCTGGAAAGAATCAAAGAGGCCAACAA
CGAGACATACGTGGAACAGCACGAGGTGGCCGTGGCCAGATACTGTGATCTGCCTTCTAAGCTGGGCCAC
AAGCTGAACGGATCTGGAGCTACTAACTTCAGCCTGCTGAAGCAGGCTGGCGACGTGGAGGAGAACCCTG
GACCCATGGCCAAGCCTTTGTCTCAAGAAGAATCCACCCTCATTGAAAGAGCAACGGCTACAATCAACAG
CATCCCCATCTCTGAAGATTACAGCGTCGCCAGCGCAGCTCTCTCTAGCGACGGCCGCATCTTCACTGGT
GTCAATGTATATCATTTTACTGGGGGACCTTGTGCAGAACTCGTGGTGCTGGGCACTGCTGCTGCTGCGG
CAGCTGGCAACCTGACTTGTATCGTCGCGATCGGAAATGAGAACAGGGGCATCTTGAGCCCCTGCGGACG
GTGCCGACAGGTGCTTCTCGATCTGCATCCTGGGATCAAAGCCATAGTGAAGGACAGTGATGGACAGCCG
ACGGCAGTTGGGATTCGTGAATTGCTGCCCTCTGGTTATGTGTGGGAGGGCTAACGTCGACAATCAACCT
CTGGATTACAAAATTTGTGAAAGATTGACTGGTATTCTTAACTATGTTGCTCCTTTTACGCTATGTGGAT
ACGCTGCTTTAATGCCTTTGTATCATGCGTTAACTAAACTTGTTTATTGCAGCTTATAATGGTTACAAAT
AAAGCAATAGCATCACAAATTTCACAAATAAAGCATTTTTTTCACTGCATTCTAGTTGTGGTTTGTCCAA
ACTCATCAATGTATCTTATCATGTCTGGAATTGACTCAAATGATGTCAATTAGTCTATCAGAAGCTCATC
TGGACTCCCTTCCGGGGGACAAGACATCCCTGTTTAATATTTAAACAGCAGTGTTCCCAAACTGGGTTCT
TATATCCCTTGCTCTGGTCAACCAGGTTGCAGGGTTTCCTGTCCTCACAGGAACGAAGTCCCTAAAGAAA
CAGTGGCAGCCAGGTTTAGCCCCGGAATTGACTGGATTCCTTTTTTAGGGCCCATTGGTATGGCTTTTTC
CCCGTATCCCCCCAGGTGTCTGCAGGCTCAAAGAGCAGCGAGAAGCGTTCAGAGGAAAGCGATCCCGTGC
CACCTTCCCCGTGCCCGGGCTGTCCCCGCACGCTGCCGGCTCGGGGATGCGGGGGGAGCGCCGGACCGGA
GCGGAGCCCCGGGCGGCTCGCTGCTGCCCCCTAGCGGGGGAGGGACGTAATTACATCCCTGGGGGCTTTG
GGGGGGGGCTGTCCCTGATATCTATAACAAGAAAATATATATATAATAAGTTATCACGTAAGTAGAACAT
GAAATAACAATATAATTATCGTATGAGTTAAATCTTAAAAGTCACGTAAAAGATAATCATGCGTCATTTT
GACTCACGCGGTCGTTATAGTTCAAAATCAGTGACACTTACCGCATTGACAAGCACGCCTCACGGGAGCT
CCAAGCGGCGACTGAGATGTCCTAAATGCACAGCGACGGATTCGCGCTATTTAGAAAGAGAGAGCAATAT
TTCAAGAATGCATGCGTCAATTTTACGCAGACTATCTTTCTAGGGTTAATCTAGCTGCATCAGGATCATA
TCGTCGGGTCTTTTTTCCGGCTCAGTCATCGCCCAAGCTGGCGCTATCTGGGCATCGGGGAGGAAGAAGC
CCGTGCCTTTTCCCGCGAGGTTGAAGCGGCATGGAAAGAGTTTGCCGAGGATGACTGCTGCTGCATTGAC
GTTGAGCGAAAACGCACGTTTACCATGATGATTCGGGAAGGTGTGGCCATGCACGCCTTTAACGGTGAAC
TGTTCGTTCAGGCCACCTGGGATACCAGTTCGTCGCGGCTTTTCCGGACACAGTTCCGGATGGTCAGCCC
GAAGCGCATCAGCAACCCGAACAATACCGGCGACAGCCGGAACTGCCGTGCCGGTGTGCAGATTAATGAC
AGCGGTGCGGCGCTGGGATATTACGTCAGCGAGGACGGGTATCCTGGCTGGATGCCGCAGAAATGGACAT
GGATACCCCGTGAGTTACCCGGCGGGCGCGCTTGGCGTAATCATGGTCATAGCTGTTTCCTGTGTGAAAT
TGTTATCCGCTCACAATTCCACACAACATACGAGCCGGAAGCATAAAGTGTAAAGCCTGGGGTGCCTAAT
GAGTGAGCTAACTCACATTAATTGCGTTGCGCTCACTGCCCGCTTTCCAGTCGGGAAACCTGTCGTGCCA
GCTGCATTAATGAATCGGCCAACGCGCGGGGAGAGGCGGTTTGCGTATTGGGCGCTCTTCCGCTTCCTCG
CTCACTGACTCGCTGCGCTCGGTCGTTCGGCTGCGGCGAGCGGTATCAGCTCACTCAAAGGCGGTAATAC
GGTTATCCACAGAATCAGGGGATAACGCAGGAAAGAACATGTGAGCAAAAGGCCAGCAAAAGGCCAGGAA
CCGTAAAAAGGCCGCGTTGCTGGCGTTTTTCCATAGGCTCCGCCCCCCTGACGAGCATCACAAAAATCGA
CGCTCAAGTCAGAGGTGGCGAAACCCGACAGGACTATAAAGATACCAGGCGTTTCCCCCTGGAAGCTCCC
TCGTGCGCTCTCCTGTTCCGACCCTGCCGCTTACCGGATACCTGTCCGCCTTTCTCCCTTCGGGAAGCGT
GGCGCTTTCTCATAGCTCACGCTGTAGGTATCTCAGTTCGGTGTAGGTCGTTCGCTCCAAGCTGGGCTGT
GTGCACGAACCCCCCGTTCAGCCCGACCGCTGCGCCTTATCCGGTAACTATCGTCTTGAGTCCAACCCGG
TAAGACACGACTTATCGCCACTGGCAGCAGCCACTGGTAACAGGATTAGCAGAGCGAGGTATGTAGGCGG
TGCTACAGAGTTCTTGAAGTGGTGGCCTAACTACGGCTACACTAGAAGAACAGTATTTGGTATCTGCGCT
CTGCTGAAGCCAGTTACCTTCGGAAAAAGAGTTGGTAGCTCTTGATCCGGCAAACAAACCACCGCTGGTA
GCGGTGGTTTTTTTGTTTGCAAGCAGCAGATTACGCGCAGAAAAAAAGGATCTCAAGAAGATCCTTTGAT
CTTTTCTACGGGGTCTGACGCTCAGTGGAACGAAAACTCACGTTAAGGGATTTTGGTCATGAGATTATCA
AAAAGGATCTTCACCTAGATCCTTTTAAATTAAAAATGAAGTTTTAAATCAATCTAAAGTATATATGAGT
AAACTTGGTCTGACAGTTACCAATGCTTAATCAGTGAGGCACCTATCTCAGCGATCTGTCTATTTCGTTC
ATCCATAGTTGCCTGACTCCCCGTCGTGTAGATAACTACGATACGGGAGGGCTTACCATCTGGCCCCAGT
GCTGCAATGATACCGCGAGATCCACGCTCACCGGCTCCAGATTTATCAGCAATAAACCAGCCAGCCGGAA
GGGCCGAGCGCAGAAGTGGTCCTGCAACTTTATCCGCCTCCATCCAGTCTATTAATTGTTGCCGGGAAGC
TAGAGTAAGTAGTTCGCCAGTTAATAGTTTGCGCAACGTTGTTGCCATTGCTACAGGCATCGTGGTGTCA
CGCTCGTCGTTTGGTATGGCTTCATTCAGCTCCGGTTCCCAACGATCAAGGCGAGTTACATGATCCCCCA
TGTTGTGCAAAAAAGCGGTTAGCTCCTTCGGTCCTCCGATCGTTGTCAGAAGTAAGTTGGCCGCAGTGTT
ATCACTCATGGTTATGGCAGCACTGCATAATTCTCTTACTGTCATGCCATCCGTAAGATGCTTTTCTGTG
ACTGGTGAGTACTCAACCAAGTCATTCTGAGAATAGTGTATGCGGCGACCGAGTTGCTCTTGCCCGGCGT
CAATACGGGATAATACCGCGCCACATAGCAGAACTTTAAAAGTGCTCATCATTGGAAAACGTTCTTCGGG
GCGAAAACTCTCAAGGATCTTACCGCTGTTGAGATCCAGTTCGATGTAACCCACTCGTGCACCCAACTGA
TCTTCAGCATCTTTTACTTTCACCAGCGTTTCTGGGTGAGCAAAAACAGGAAGGCAAAATGCCGCAAAAA
AGGGAATAAGGGCGACACGGAAATGTTGAATACTCATACTCTTCCTTTTTCAATATTATTGAAGCATTTA
TCAGGGTTATTGTCTCATGAGCGGATACATATTTGAATGTATTTAGAAAAATAAACAAATAGGGGTTCCG
CGCACATTTCCCCGAAAAGTGCCACCTAAATTGTAAGCGTTAATATTTTGTTAAAATTCGCGTTAAATTT
TTGTTAAATCAGCTCATTTTTTAACCAATAGGCCGAAATCGGCAAAATCCCTTATAAATCAAAAGAATAG
ACCGAGATAGGGT
[37 nt withheld, positions 7154-7190]
AAAGAACGTGGACTCCAACGTCAAAGG
[49 nt withheld, positions 7218-7266]
T
[91 nt withheld, positions 7268-7358]
G
[124 nt withheld, positions 7360-7483]
CCCATTCGCCATTCAGGCTGCGCAACTGTTGGGAAGGGCGATCGGTGCGGGCCTCTTCGCTATTACGCCA
GCTGGCGAAAGGGGGATGTGCTGCAAGGCGATTAAGTTGGGTAACGCCAGGGTTTTCCCAGTCACGACGT
TGTAAAACGACGGCCAGTGAGCGCGCCTCGTTCATTCACGTTTTTGAACCCGTGGAGGACGGGCAGACTC
GCGGTGCAAATGTGTTTTACAGCGTGATGGAGCAGATGAAGATGCTCGACACGCTGCAGAACACGCAGCT
AGA
